>Addgene plasmid #55996 | mPlum-Rab5a-7 | depositor partial sequence | sequence record 86902 | insert sequence
GACGTCAGATCCGCTAGCGCTACCGGTGGCTACCATGGTGAGCAAGGGCGAGGAGGTCATCAAGGAGTTC
ATGCGCTTCAAGGAGCACATGGAGGGCTCCGTGAACGGCCACGAGTTCGAGATCGAGGGCGAGGGCGAGG
GCCGCCCCTACGAGGGCACCCAGACCGCCAGGCTGAAGGTGACCAAGGGTGGCCCCCTGCCCTTCGCCTG
GGACATCCTGTCCCCTCAGATCATGTACGGCTCCAAGGCCTACGTGAAGCACCCCGCCGACATCCCCGAC
TACTTGAAGCTGTCCTTCCCCGAGGGCTTCAAGTGGGAGCGCGTGATGAACTTCGAGGACGGCGGCGTGG
TGACCGTGACCCAGGACTCCTCCCTGCAGGACGGCGAGTTCATCTACAAGGTGAAGGTGCGCGGCACCAA
CTTCCCCTCCGACGGCCCCGTAATGCAGAAGAAGACCATGGGCTGGGAGGCCTCCTCCGAGCGGATGTAC
CCCGAGGACGGCGCCCTGAAGGGCGAGATGAAGATGAGGCTGAGGCTGAAGGACGGCGGCCACTACGACG
CCGAGGTCAAGACCACCTACATGGCCAAGAAGCCCGTGCAGCTGCCCGGCGCCTACAAGACCGACATCAA
GCTGGACATCACCTCCCACAACGAGGACTACACCATCGTGGAACAGTACGAGCGCGCCGAGGGCCGCCAC
TCCACCGGCGCCTCCGGACTCAGATCTCGAGCCATGGCTAGTCGAGGCGCAACAAGACCCAACGGGCCAA
ATACTGGAAATAAAATATGCCAGTTCAAACTAGTACTTCTGGGAGAGTCTGCTGTTGGCAAATCAAGCCT
AGTGCTTCGTTTTGTGAAGGGCCAATTTCATGAATTTCAAGAGAGTACCATAGGGGCTGCTTTTCTAACC
CAAACTGTGTGTCTTGATGATACAACAGTAAAGTTTGAAATATGGGATACAGCTGGTCAAGAACGATACC
ATAGCTTAGCACCAATGTACTACAGAGGAGCACAAGCAGCCATAGTTGTATATGATATCACAAATGAGGA
GTCCTTTGCCAGAGCCAAAAACTGGGTTAAAGAACTTCAGAGGCAAGCCAGTCCTAACATTGTAATAGCT
TTATCAGGAAACAAGGCTGATCTTGCAAATAAAAGAGCTGTCGATTTCCAGGAAGCACAGTCCTATGCAG
ATGACAACAGTTTATTATTCATGGAGACATCAGCTAAAACATCGATGAATGTAAATGAAATATTCATGGC
AATAGCTAAAAAGTTGCCAAAGAACGAACCACAGAATCCAGGAGCAAATTCTGCCAGAGGAAGAGGAGTA
GACCTTACTGAACCCACGCAGCCAACCAGGAATCAGTGTTGTAGTAACTAAGGATCCACCGGATCTAGAT
AACTGATCATAATCAGCCATACCACATT
