>Addgene plasmid #55996 | mPlum-Rab5a-7 | addgene partial sequence | sequence record 117600 | DsRed1-C 5'-AGCTGGACATCACCTCCCACAACG-3'
GAGCGCGCCGAGGGCCGCCACTCCACCGGCGCCTCCGGACTCAGATCTCGAGCCATGGCTAGTCGAGGCG
CAACAAGACCCAACGGGCCAAATACTGGAAATAAAATATGCCAGTTCAAACTAGTACTTCTGGGAGAGTC
TGCTGTTGGCAAATCAAGCCTAGTGCTTCGTTTTGTGAAGGGCCAATTTCATGAATTTCAAGAGAGTACC
ATAGGGGCTGCTTTTCTAACCCAAACTGTGTGTCTTGATGATACAACAGTAAAGTTTGAAATATGGGATA
CAGCTGGTCAAGAACGATACCATAGCTTAGCACCAATGTACTACAGAGGAGCACAAGCAGCCATAGTTGT
ATATGATATCACAAATGAGGAGTCCTTTGCCAGAGCCAAAAACTGGGTTAAAGAACTTCAGAGGCAAGCC
AGTCCTAACATTGTAATAGCTTTATCAGGAAACAAGGCTGATCTTGCAAATAAAAGAGCTGTCGATTTCC
AGGAAGCACAGTCCTATGCAGATGACAACAGTTTATTATTCATGGAGACATCAGCTAAAACATCGATGAA
TGTAAATGAAATATTCATGGCAATAGCTAAAAAGTTGCCAAAGAACGAACCACAGAATCCAGGAGCAAAT
TCTGCCAGAGGAAGAGGAGTAGACCTTACTGAACCCACGCAGCCAACCAGGAATCAGTGTTGTAGTAACT
AAGGATCCACCGGATCTAGATAACTGATCATAATCAGCCATACCACATTTGTAGAGGTTTTACTTGCTTT
AAAAAACCTCCCA
