[The description below was written by a language model from this plasmid's Addgene catalogue record.]
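Description:
mPlum-Rab5a-7 is a mammalian expression plasmid that produces the small Ras-family GTPase Rab5a (RAB5A, also called RAB5) fused to the far-red fluorescent protein mPlum. It is built on an mPlum vector backbone of about 4.75 kb without the insert. In bacteria it is maintained as a high-copy plasmid under kanamycin selection, and it carries a neomycin resistance marker so that transfected mammalian cells can be selected with G418. The record does not include a feature table, so the origins of replication and the exact layout of the resistance cassette are not stated.

Expression of the fusion is driven by the CMV promoter, a strong constitutive promoter in most mammalian cell lines. The listed sequencing primers suggest that the cassette lies between the CMV promoter and an SV40 polyadenylation signal. The name suggests that mPlum precedes Rab5a with a short linker (the "7" may denote linker length), but the record does not explicitly state the tag's position, the linker or the cloning method.

The stated purpose is localization. Rab5a is generally known as a marker of early endosomes, so an mPlum-tagged version provides a way to visualize Rab5a-positive compartments by fluorescence microscopy. The recorded spectral properties are excitation at 590 nm and emission at 649 nm. This places the signal in the far-red range, which is generally convenient for combining with green, yellow or orange fluorescent fusions in multicolour imaging.
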