Addgene plasmid #55996: mPlum-Rab5a-7
Purpose: Localization: Ras GTPase, Excitation: 590, Emission: 649
Depositing lab: Michael Davidson. Depositing organization: Florida State University, Tallahassee.
Backbone
  Vector backbone: mPlum
  Backbone size w/o insert (bp): 4750
  Vector type: Mammalian Expression
  Selectable markers: Neomycin (select with G418)
Growth in bacteria
  Bacterial resistance: Kanamycin, 50 μg/mL
  Growth temperature: 37°C
  Growth strain: DH5alpha
  Copy number: High Copy
Gene/Insert
  Gene/Insert name: Rab5a (alt name: NM_004162.4)
  Entrez Gene: RAB5A (a.k.a. RAB5)
  Promoter: CMV
  Tag / fusion protein: mPlum
  Cloning method: Unknown
  Sequencing primers: 5′ CMV-F; 3′ SV40pA-R
Terms and licenses: Academic/Nonprofit Terms; Industry Terms: Not Available to Industry
Depositor comments: . Excitation = 590; Emission = 649
How to cite: mPlum-Rab5a-7 was a gift from Michael Davidson (Addgene plasmid # 55996 ; http://n2t.net/addgene:55996 ; RRID:Addgene_55996)
